>Addgene plasmid #16585 | pFredB-PTTG1 | addgene partial sequence | sequence record 23008 | 16585 with T3
ACGCGGTGGCGGCCGCCGGGGCAGGATCTCCTGTCATCTCACCTTGCTCCTGCCGAGAAAGTATCCATCA
TGGCTGATGCAATGCGGCGGCTGCATACGCTTGATCCGGCTACCTGCCCATTCGACCACCAAGCGAAACA
TCGCATCGAGCGAGCACGTACTCGGATGGAAGCCGGTCTTGTCGATCAGGATGATCTGGACGAAGAGCAT
CAGGGGCTCGCGCCAGCCGAACTGTTCGCCAGGCTCAAGGCGAGCATGCCCGACGGCGAGGATCTCGTCG
TGACCCATGGCGATGCCTGCTTGCCGAATATCATGGTGGAAAATGGCCGCTTTTCTGGATTCATCGACTG
TGGCCGGCTGGGTGTGGCGGACCGCTATCAGGACATAGCGTTGGCTACCCGTGATATTGCTGAAGAGCTT
GGCGGCGAATGGGCTGACCGCTTCCTCGTGCTTTACGGTATCGCCGCTCCCGATTCGCAGCGCATCGCCT
TCTATCGCCTTCTTGACGAGTTCTTCTGAGCGGGACTCTGGGGTTCGAAATGACCGACCAAGCGACGCCC
AACCTGCCATCACGAGATTTCGATTCCACCGCCGCCTTCTATGAAAGGTTGGGCTTCGGAATCGTTTTCC
GGGACGCCGGCTGGANGATGATCCTCCAGCGCGNGGATCTCATGCTGGAGTTCTNCGCCCACCCTAGGGG
GANGCTAACTGAATCNGGAAAGAAAAANTACGGNAGGAACCCNCCCTTTGACGCAATAAAA
