[The description below was written by a language model from this plasmid's Addgene catalogue record.]
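Description:
pFredB-PTTG1 is a plasmid built on the 3.9 kb pFredB backbone and catalogued as a mammalian expression vector, although the recorded details indicate that it functions as a gene-targeting component, not as a conventional expression construct. It is maintained as a high-copy plasmid in standard E. coli cloning strains under ampicillin selection. The record does not list the origin of replication, any mammalian selection marker, or any promoter carried by the backbone. The use of T3 and T7 as sequencing primers suggests that these phage promoter sites flank the cloning region.

The insert is roughly 5 kb of human PTTG1 sequence. PTTG1 encodes securin, the inhibitor of separase that restrains sister chromatid separation until anaphase. The insert is described not as a coding sequence but as the "3' targeting element", that is, a homology arm corresponding to the 3' side of the locus for homologous recombination. It was introduced by restriction cloning, with the flanking sites retained, though the record refers to a map and does not name them. The depositor notes that the plasmid is meant to be linearised with SalI before transfection, which is typical for targeting DNA because free ends favour recombination with the chromosomal locus.

The associated study concerns the requirement for securin in chromosomal stability in human cells, consistent with use of this construct in disrupting the PTTG1 gene in cultured human cells. The name and the "3' element" label imply a companion construct supplying the 5' arm, but the record does not describe one. No feature table is provided, so the arrangement of elements within the plasmid cannot be detailed further.
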