Addgene plasmid #16585: pFredB-PTTG1
Depositing lab: Bert Vogelstein. Depositing organization: Johns Hopkins University and School of Medicine. Publication: Securin is required for chromosomal stability in human cells. Jallepalli PV, Waizenegger IC, Bunz F, Langer S, Speicher MR, Peters JM, Kinzler KW, Vogelstein B, Lengauer C. Cell. 2001 May 18. 105(4):445-57. 10.1016/S0092-8674(01)00340-3 PubMed 11371342.
Backbone
  Vector backbone: pFredB
  Backbone size w/o insert (bp): 3939
  Vector type: Mammalian Expression
Growth in bacteria
  Bacterial resistance: Ampicillin, 100 μg/mL
  Growth temperature: 37°C
  Growth strain: DH5alpha
  Copy number: High Copy
Gene/Insert
  Gene/Insert name: PTTG1 (alt name: Securin)
  Species: H. sapiens (human)
  Insert size (bp): 5000
  Mutation: 3' targeting element
  Entrez Gene: PTTG1 (a.k.a. EAP1, ECRAR, HPTTG, PTTG, TUTR1)
  Cloning method: Restriction Enzyme; 5′ cloning site See map (not destroyed); 3′ cloning site See map (not destroyed)
  Sequencing primers: 5′ T3; 3′ T7
Terms and licenses: Academic/Nonprofit Terms; Industry Terms: Not Available to Industry
Depositor comments: 5 kb 3' targeting element, should be linearized with SalI prior to transfection.
How to cite: pFredB-PTTG1 was a gift from Bert Vogelstein (Addgene plasmid # 16585 ; http://n2t.net/addgene:16585 ; RRID:Addgene_16585)
